>Addgene plasmid #41046 | pFLuc190UGA | addgene partial sequence | sequence record 55578 | chim-int-F 5'-TCTTACTGACATCCACTTTGCC-3'
GGCTAGAGTACTTAATACGACTCACTATAGGCTAGCCCGGGCTCGAGATCTGCGATCTAAGTAAGCTTGG
CATTCCGGTACTGTTGGTAAAGCCACCATGGAAGACGCCAAAAACATAAAGAAAGGCCCGGCGCCATTCT
ATCCGCTGGAAGATGGAACCGCTGGAGAGCAACTGCATAAGGCTATGAAGAGATACGCCCTGGTTCCTGG
AACAATTGCTTTTACAGATGCACATATCGAGGTGGACATCACTTACGCTGAGTACTTCGAAATGTCCGTT
CGGTTGGCAGAAGCTATGAAACGATATGGGCTGAATACAAATCACAGAATCGTCGTATGCAGTGAAAACT
CTCTTCAATTCTTTATGCCGGTGTTGGGCGCGTTATTTATCGGAGTTGCAGTTGCGCCCGCGAACGACAT
TTATAATGAACGTGAATTGCTCAACAGTATGGGCATTTCGCAGCCTACCGTGGTGTTCGTTTCCAAAAAG
GGGTTGCAAAAAATTTTGAACGTGCAAAAAAAGCTCCCAATCATCCAAAAAATTATTATCATGGATTCTA
AAACGGATTACCAGGGATTTCAGTCGATGTACACGTTCGTCACATCTCATCTACCTCCCGGTTTTAATGA
ATACGATTTTGTGCCAGAGTCCTTCGATAGGGACAAGTGAATTGCACTGATCATGAACTCCTCTGGATCT
ACTGGTCTGCCTAAAGGTGTCGCTCTGCCTCATAGAACTGCCTGCGTGAGATTCTCGCATGCCAGAGATC
CTATTTTTGGCAATCAAATCATTCCGGATACTGCGATTTTAAGTGTTGTTCCA
