[The description below was written by a language model from this plasmid's Addgene catalogue record.]
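Description:
pFLuc190UGA is a mammalian expression plasmid built on the Promega pRL-CMV backbone, in which the original Renilla luciferase gene has been replaced by the Photinus pyralis (firefly) luciferase coding region taken from pGL3-Basic. The insert sits between NheI and BamHI sites, both of which were preserved, and is transcribed from the CMV promoter, a strong constitutive promoter for transient expression in mammalian cells. The plasmid totals about 4.9 kb, is maintained at high copy number in E. coli, and is selected with ampicillin. No feature table accompanies the record, so the origin of replication, polyadenylation signal and any other backbone elements are not itemised.

The defining feature is a premature termination codon. Starting from the wild-type parent construct pFLucWT, a two-nucleotide substitution was introduced to create an in-frame UGA stop at codon 190 of the luciferase open reading frame. Normal translation should therefore terminate early and yield a truncated product rather than full-length enzyme, whereas readthrough of the UGA codon would restore full-length luciferase and a luminescent signal. This makes the plasmid a cell-based reporter for nonsense codon suppression, typically compared against the wild-type luciferase construct. The associated publication used such reporters to examine how the compound PTC124 produces activity in firefly luciferase-based nonsense suppression assays, so the construct is suited both to screening for readthrough agents and to probing whether an apparent signal reflects genuine suppression or a compound's effects on the reporter itself.
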