Addgene plasmid #41046: pFLuc190UGA
Depositing lab: James Inglese. Depositing organization: National Center for Advancing Translational Sciences (NCATS). Publication: Mechanism of PTC124 activity in cell-based luciferase assays of nonsense codon suppression. Auld DS, Thorne N, Maguire WF, Inglese J. Proc Natl Acad Sci U S A. 2009 Mar 3;106(9):3585-90. Epub 2009 Feb 10. 10.1073/pnas.0813345106 PubMed 19208811.
Backbone
  Vector backbone: pRL-CMV
  Backbone manufacturer: Promega
  Backbone size w/o insert (bp): 2900
  Total vector size (bp): 4884
  Modifications to backbone: Replaced the Renilla reniformas luciferase (Rluc) gene found in pRL-CMV with that of P. pyralis from pGL3-Basic
  Vector type: Mammalian Expression
Growth in bacteria
  Bacterial resistance: Ampicillin, 100 μg/mL
  Growth temperature: 37°C
  Growth strain: DH5alpha
  Copy number: High Copy
Gene/Insert
  Gene/Insert name: Firefly luciferase 190UGA
  Mutation: in-frame UGA stop codon was created at codon 190
  Promoter: CMV
  Cloning method: Restriction Enzyme; 5′ cloning site NheI (not destroyed); 3′ cloning site BamHI (not destroyed)
  Sequencing primers: 5′ GCTAGAGTACTTAATACGACTC
Resource information
  A portion of this plasmid was derived from a plasmid made by: This construct was prepared and sequenced by GenScript Corporation.
Terms and licenses: Academic/Nonprofit Terms; Industry Terms: Not Available to Industry
Depositor comments: A mutation that produced an in-frame UGA stop codon was created at codon 190 in the FLuc coding region of pFLucWT to produce the construct reffered to as pFLuc190UGA (mutation at codon 190; 571AC->TG).
How to cite: pFLuc190UGA was a gift from James Inglese (Addgene plasmid # 41046 ; http://n2t.net/addgene:41046 ; RRID:Addgene_41046)
